Addgene plasmid #138765: pPD251 VP16-ZF92
Purpose: Constitutive expression of VP16-ZF92 under the CMV promoter.
Depositing lab: Joshua Leonard. Depositing organization: Northwestern University. Publication: The COMET toolkit for composing customizable genetic programs in mammalian cells. Donahue PS, Draut JW, Muldoon JJ, Edelstein HI, Bagheri N, Leonard JN. Nat Commun. 2020 Feb 7;11(1):779. doi: 10.1038/s41467-019-14147-5. PubMed 32034124.
Backbone
  Vector backbone: pPD005 pcDNA Golden Gate
  Vector type: Mammalian Expression, Synthetic Biology
Growth in bacteria
  Bacterial resistance: Ampicillin, 100 μg/mL
  Growth temperature: 37°C
  Growth strain: DH5alpha
  Copy number: High Copy
Gene/Insert
  Gene/Insert name: VP16-ZF92
  Species: Synthetic
  Promoter: CMV
  Tag / fusion protein: 3xFlag (N terminal on insert)
  Cloning method: Restriction Enzyme; 5′ cloning site NheI (not destroyed); 3′ cloning site NotI (not destroyed)
  Sequencing primers: 5′ CGCAAATGGGCGGTAGGCGTG; 3′ TAGAAGGCACAGTCGAGG
Terms and licenses: Academic/Nonprofit Terms; Industry Terms: Not Available to Industry
Depositor comments: Leonard Lab plasmid reference number: L1302
How to cite: pPD251 VP16-ZF92 was a gift from Joshua Leonard (Addgene plasmid # 138765 ; http://n2t.net/addgene:138765 ; RRID:Addgene_138765)
