[The description below was written by a language model from this plasmid's Addgene catalogue record and pLannotate feature annotations shown in this document.]
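Description:
pPD251 VP16-ZF92 is a mammalian expression plasmid of about 5 kb, built on pPD005, a pcDNA-derived backbone adapted for Golden Gate assembly. It belongs to the COMET toolkit of parts for composing genetic programs in mammalian cells. In E. coli it is maintained at high copy by a ColE1/pUC-type origin and selected with ampicillin through the β-lactamase gene and its native promoter. An f1 origin and short lac-region remnants are also carried over from the parental vector. Downstream of the SV40 early promoter, the feature table finds only a short fragment of a bleomycin-resistance gene followed by the SV40 poly(A) signal. The plasmid therefore does not appear to carry an intact mammalian selection marker and is best suited to transient transfection.

The payload is a synthetic transcription factor inserted between NheI and NotI sites. The human cytomegalovirus immediate-early enhancer and promoter drive it constitutively, and the bovine growth hormone polyadenylation signal terminates the transcript. A T7 promoter lies just upstream of the coding region. The open reading frame begins with an N-terminal 3xFLAG epitope for detection, followed by the transactivation region of herpes simplex virus VP16, fused to ZF92, a zinc finger DNA-binding domain. The automated annotation does not label the zinc finger portion, but it presumably occupies the unannotated stretch between the VP16 segment and the polyadenylation signal.

When expressed, the fusion protein should bind promoters containing cognate ZF92 sites and activate transcription through VP16. This makes the plasmid a constitutive activator component for synthetic gene circuits, typically co-transfected with matching reporter or output constructs.
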