Features (pLannotate 1.2.2; 21 found; start..end, strand, type, name):
     28..80      -  misc_feature   bom (fragment): basis of mobility region from pBR322
    235..614     +  enhancer       CMV enhancer: human cytomegalovirus immediate early enhancer
    615..818     +  promoter       CMV promoter: human cytomegalovirus (CMV) immediate early promoter
    814..847     +  LTR            5' LTR (truncated) (fragment): truncated 5' long terminal repeat (LTR) from HIV-1
    863..881     +  promoter       T7 promoter: promoter for bacteriophage T7 RNA polymerase
    952..975     +  CDS            3xFLAG (fragment): three tandem FLAG® epitope tags
   1039..1272    +  CDS            VP16_HHV11 (fragment): Experimental evidence at protein level: Swiss-Prot protein existence level 1. May play a role in the aggregation of tegument proteins around nucleocapsids during virus morphogenesis. From Human herpesvirus 1 (strain 17) (HHV-1) (Human herpes simplex virus 1).
   1599..1710    +  polyA_signal   bGH poly(A) signal: bovine growth hormone polyadenylation signal
   1827..1848    +  promoter       SV40 promoter (fragment): SV40 enhancer and early promoter
   1869..2297    +  rep_origin     f1 ori (sequence partly withheld): f1 bacteriophage origin of replication; arrow indicates direction of (+) strand synthesis
   2302..2324    +  promoter       SV40 promoter (fragment): SV40 enhancer and early promoter
   2325..2516    +  promoter       SV40 promoter: SV40 early promoter
   2543..2641    +  CDS            ble (fragment): BLE_KLEPN - Experimental evidence at protein level: Swiss-Prot protein existence level 1. Binding protein with a strong affinity to the bleomycin family of antibiotics. Binds to CL990; an antimitotic-antibiotic compound. From Klebsiella pneumoniae.
   2636..2757    +  polyA_signal   SV40 poly(A) signal: SV40 polyadenylation signal
   2830..2846    -  protein_bind   lac operator: The lac repressor binds to the lac operator to inhibit transcription in E. coli. This inhibition can be relieved by adding lactose or isopropyl-β-D-thiogalactopyranoside (IPTG). lac repressor encoded by lacI
   2854..2884    -  promoter       lac promoter: promoter for the E. coli lac operon
   2899..2920    -  protein_bind   CAP binding site: CAP binding activates transcription in the presence of cAMP. E. coli catabolite activator protein
   2933..3025    -  CDS            lacI (fragment): lac repressor; lacI; The lac repressor binds to the lac operator to inhibit transcription in E. coli. This inhibition can be relieved by adding lactose or isopropyl-β-D-thiogalactopyranoside (IPTG).
   3208..3796    -  rep_origin     ori: high-copy-number ColE1/pMB1/pBR322/pUC origin of replication
   3967..4827    -  CDS            AmpR: β-lactamase; bla; confers resistance to ampicillin, carbenicillin, and related antibiotics
   4828..4932    -  promoter       AmpR promoter: bla
>Addgene plasmid #138765 | pPD251 VP16-ZF92 | addgene full sequence | sequence record 320209 | Addgene NGS Result
GACGGATCGGGAGATCTCCCGATCCCCTATGGTGCACTCTCAGTACAATCTGCTCTGATGCCGCATAGTT
AAGCCAGTATCTGCTCCCTGCTTGTGTGTTGGAGGTCGCTGAGTAGTGCGCGAGCAAAATTTAAGCTACA
ACAAGGCAAGGCTTGACCGACAATTGCATGAAGAATCTGCTTAGGGTTAGGCGTTTTGCGCTGCTTCGCG
ATGTACGGGCCAGATATACGCGTTGACATTGATTATTGACTAGTTATTAATAGTAATCAATTACGGGGTC
ATTAGTTCATAGCCCATATATGGAGTTCCGCGTTACATAACTTACGGTAAATGGCCCGCCTGGCTGACCG
CCCAACGACCCCCGCCCATTGACGTCAATAATGACGTATGTTCCCATAGTAACGCCAATAGGGACTTTCC
ATTGACGTCAATGGGTGGAGTATTTACGGTAAACTGCCCACTTGGCAGTACATCAAGTGTATCATATGCC
AAGTACGCCCCCTATTGACGTCAATGACGGTAAATGGCCCGCCTGGCATTATGCCCAGTACATGACCTTA
TGGGACTTTCCTACTTGGCAGTACATCTACGTATTAGTCATCGCTATTACCATGGTGATGCGGTTTTGGC
AGTACATCAATGGGCGTGGATAGCGGTTTGACTCACGGGGATTTCCAAGTCTCCACCCCATTGACGTCAA
TGGGAGTTTGTTTTGGCACCAAAATCAACGGGACTTTCCAAAATGTCGTAACAACTCCGCCCCATTGACG
CAAATGGGCGGTAGGCGTGTACGGTGGGAGGTCTATATAAGCAGAGCTCTCTGGCTAACTAGAGAACCCA
CTGCTTACTGGCTTATCGAAATTAATACGACTCACTATAGGGAGTCCCAAGCTGGCTAGCGCCACCATGG
ATTATAAGGATCACGATGGCGACTACAAGGACCACGATATTGACTACAAAGACGATGACGATAAAATGGC
TCCTAAGAAAAAGCGCAAAGTCGGTATCCATGGCGTTCCCGTCGACGGTGGACTGCAGGCCCCACCAACC
GATGTTTCTTTAGGTGATGAGTTACATTTGGACGGTGAGGACGTAGCTATGGCACATGCAGATGCCTTAG
ACGATTTTGACTTGGATATGTTAGGAGATGGAGATTCACCAGGACCTGGTTTCACACCACACGATTCAGC
TCCATACGGTGCTTTGGACATGGCCGATTTCGAATTTGAACAGATGTTTACTGATGCCTTGGGTATAGAC
GAATACGGTGGTGGAGCTAGACCCGGGGAGCGCCCCTTCCAGTGTCGCATTTGCATGCGGAACTTTTCGG
ATTCTCCAACTTTGAGGAGGCATACCCGTACTCATACCGGTGAAAAACCGTTTCAGTGTCGGATCTGTAT
GCGAAATTTCTCCCAAAGATCATCTTTGGTTAGACATCTACGTACGCACACCGGCGAGAAGCCATTCCAA
TGCCGAATATGCATGCGCAACTTCAGTGAAAGAGGTAATTTGACTAGACACCTAAAAACCCACCTGAGAG
GATCTTAAGCGGCCGCTCGAGTCTAGAGGGCCCGTTTAAACCCGCTGATCAGCCTCGACTGTGCCTTCTA
GTTGCCAGCCATCTGTTGTTTGCCCCTCCCCCGTGCCTTCCTTGACCCTGGAAGGTGCCACTCCCACTGT
CCTTTCCTAATAAAATGAGGAAATTGCATCGCATTGTCTGAGTAGGTGTCATTCTATTCTGGGGGGTGGG
GTGGGGCAGGACAGCAAGGGGGAGGATTGGGAAGTCAATAGCAGGCATGCTGGGGATGCGGTGGGCTCTA
TGGCTTCTGAGGCGGAAAGAACCAGCTGGGGCTCTAGGGGGTATCCCC
[124 nt withheld, positions 1869-1992]
C
[91 nt withheld, positions 1994-2084]
A
[49 nt withheld, positions 2086-2134]
CCTTTGACGTTGGAGTCCACGTTCTTT
[37 nt withheld, positions 2162-2198]
ACCCTATCTCGGTCTATTCTTTTGATTTATAAGGGATTTTGCCGATTTCGGCCTATTGGTTAAAAAATGA
GCTGATTTAACAAAAATTTAACGCGAATTAATTCTGTGGAATGTGTGTCAGTTAGGCTCAATTAGTCAGC
AACCATAGTCCCGCCCCTAACTCCGCCCATCCCGCCCCTAACTCCGCCCAGTTCCGCCCATTCTCCGCCC
CATGGCTGACTAATTTTTTTTATTTATGCAGAGGCCGAGGCCGCCTCTGCCTCTGAGCTATTCCAGAAGT
AGTGAGGAGGCTTTTTTGGAGGCCTAGGCTTTTGCAAAAAGCTCCCGGGAGCTTGTATATCCATTTTCGG
AGGTTGGGCTTCGGAATCGTTTTCCGGGACGCCGGCTGGATGATCCTCCAGCGCGGGGATCTCATGCTGG
AGTTCTTCGCCCACCCCAACTTGTTTATTGCAGCTTATAATGGTTACAAATAAAGCAATAGCATCACAAA
TTTCACAAATAAAGCATTTTTTTCACTGCATTCTAGTTGTGGTTTGTCCAAACTCATCAATGTATCTTAT
CATGTCTGTATACCGTCGACCTCTAGCTAGAGCTTGGCGTAATCATGGTCATAGCTGTTTCCTGTGTGAA
ATTGTTATCCGCTCACAATTCCACACAACATACGAGCCGGAAGCATAAAGTGTAAAGCCTGGGGTGCCTA
ATGAGTGAGCTAACTCACATTAATTGCGTTGCGCTCACTGCCCGCTTTCCAGTCGGGAAACCTGTCGTGC
CAGCTGCATTAATGAATCGGCCAACGCGCGGGGAGAGGCGGTTTGCGTATTGGGCGCTCTTCCGCTTCCT
CGCTCACTGACTCGCTGCGCTCGGTCGTTCGGCTGCGGCGAGCGGTATCAGCTCACTCAAAGGCGGTAAT
ACGGTTATCCACAGAATCAGGGGATAACGCAGGAAAGAACATGTGAGCAAAAGGCCAGCAAAAGGCCAGG
AACCGTAAAAAGGCCGCGTTGCTGGCGTTTTTCCATAGGCTCCGCCCCCCTGACGAGCATCACAAAAATC
GACGCTCAAGTCAGAGGTGGCGAAACCCGACAGGACTATAAAGATACCAGGCGTTTCCCCCTGGAAGCTC
CCTCGTGCGCTCTCCTGTTCCGACCCTGCCGCTTACCGGATACCTGTCCGCCTTTCTCCCTTCGGGAAGC
GTGGCGCTTTCTCATAGCTCACGCTGTAGGTATCTCAGTTCGGTGTAGGTCGTTCGCTCCAAGCTGGGCT
GTGTGCACGAACCCCCCGTTCAGCCCGACCGCTGCGCCTTATCCGGTAACTATCGTCTTGAGTCCAACCC
GGTAAGACACGACTTATCGCCACTGGCAGCAGCCACTGGTAACAGGATTAGCAGAGCGAGGTATGTAGGC
GGTGCTACAGAGTTCTTGAAGTGGTGGCCTAACTACGGCTACACTAGAAGAACAGTATTTGGTATCTGCG
CTCTGCTGAAGCCAGTTACCTTCGGAAAAAGAGTTGGTAGCTCTTGATCCGGCAAACAAACCACCGCTGG
TAGCGGTGGTTTTTTTGTTTGCAAGCAGCAGATTACGCGCAGAAAAAAAGGATCTCAAGAAGATCCTTTG
ATCTTTTCTACGGGGTCTGACGCTCAGTGGAACGAAAACTCACGTTAAGGGATTTTGGTCATGAGATTAT
CAAAAAGGATCTTCACCTAGATCCTTTTAAATTAAAAATGAAGTTTTAAATCAATCTAAAGTATATATGA
GTAAACTTGGTCTGACAGTTACCAATGCTTAATCAGTGAGGCACCTATCTCAGCGATCTGTCTATTTCGT
TCATCCATAGTTGCCTGACTCCCCGTCGTGTAGATAACTACGATACGGGAGGGCTTACCATCTGGCCCCA
GTGCTGCAATGATACCGCGAGATCCACGCTCACCGGCTCCAGATTTATCAGCAATAAACCAGCCAGCCGG
AAGGGCCGAGCGCAGAAGTGGTCCTGCAACTTTATCCGCCTCCATCCAGTCTATTAATTGTTGCCGGGAA
GCTAGAGTAAGTAGTTCGCCAGTTAATAGTTTGCGCAACGTTGTTGCCATTGCTACAGGCATCGTGGTGT
CACGCTCGTCGTTTGGTATGGCTTCATTCAGCTCCGGTTCCCAACGATCAAGGCGAGTTACATGATCCCC
CATGTTGTGCAAAAAAGCGGTTAGCTCCTTCGGTCCTCCGATCGTTGTCAGAAGTAAGTTGGCCGCAGTG
TTATCACTCATGGTTATGGCAGCACTGCATAATTCTCTTACTGTCATGCCATCCGTAAGATGCTTTTCTG
TGACTGGTGAGTACTCAACCAAGTCATTCTGAGAATAGTGTATGCGGCGACCGAGTTGCTCTTGCCCGGC
GTCAATACGGGATAATACCGCGCCACATAGCAGAACTTTAAAAGTGCTCATCATTGGAAAACGTTCTTCG
GGGCGAAAACTCTCAAGGATCTTACCGCTGTTGAGATCCAGTTCGATGTAACCCACTCGTGCACCCAACT
GATCTTCAGCATCTTTTACTTTCACCAGCGTTTCTGGGTGAGCAAAAACAGGAAGGCAAAATGCCGCAAA
AAAGGGAATAAGGGCGACACGGAAATGTTGAATACTCATACTCTTCCTTTTTCAATATTATTGAAGCATT
TATCAGGGTTATTGTCTCATGAGCGGATACATATTTGAATGTATTTAGAAAAATAAACAAATAGGGGTTC
CGCGCACATTTCCCCGAAAAGTGCCACCTGACGTC
