>Addgene plasmid #138765 | pPD251 VP16-ZF92 | depositor partial sequence | sequence record 268197 | VP16-ZF92 gene
ATGGATTATAAGGATCACGATGGCGACTACAAGGACCACGATATTGACTACAAAGACGATGACGATAAAA
TGGCTCCTAAGAAAAAGCGCAAAGTCGGTATCCATGGCGTTCCCGTCGACGGTGGACTGCAGGCCCCACC
AACCGATGTTTCTTTAGGTGATGAGTTACATTTGGACGGTGAGGACGTAGCTATGGCACATGCAGATGCC
TTAGACGATTTTGACTTGGATATGTTAGGAGATGGAGATTCACCAGGACCTGGTTTCACACCACACGATT
CAGCTCCATACGGTGCTTTGGACATGGCCGATTTCGAATTTGAACAGATGTTTACTGATGCCTTGGGTAT
AGACGAATACGGTGGTGGAGCTAGACCCGGGGAGCGCCCCTTCCAGTGTCGCATTTGCATGCGGAACTTT
TCGGATTCTCCAACTTTGAGGAGGCATACCCGTACTCATACCGGTGAAAAACCGTTTCAGTGTCGGATCT
GTATGCGAAATTTCTCCCAAAGATCATCTTTGGTTAGACATCTACGTACGCACACCGGCGAGAAGCCATT
CCAATGCCGAATATGCATGCGCAACTTCAGTGAAAGAGGTAATTTGACTAGACACCTAAAAACCCACCTG
AGAGGATCTTAA
